>Addgene plasmid #16815 | XE240 Fz1-ER-GFP | addgene partial sequence | sequence record 52559 | EBV-Rev 5'-GTGGTTTGTCCAAACTCATC-3'
TACGACTCACTATAGTTCTAGACTCGAGTCAGACGGTAGTCTCCCCTTGTTTGCTCTTGTACAGCTCGTC
CATGCCGAGAGTGATCCCGGCGGCGGTCACGAACTCCAGCAGGACCATGTGATCGCGCTTCTCGTTGGGG
TCTTTGCTCAGGGCGGACTGGGTGCTCAGGTAGTGGTTGTCGGGCAGCAGCACGGGGCCGTCGCCGATGG
GGGTGTTCTGCTGGTAGTGGTCGGCGAGCTGCACGCTGCCGTCCTCGATGTTGTGGCGGATCTTGAAGTT
CACCTTGATGCCGTTCTTCTGCTTGTCGGCCATGATATAGACGTTGTGGCTGTTGTAGTTGTACTCCAGC
TTGTGCCCCAGGATGTTGCCGTCCTCCTTGAAGTCGATGCCCTTCAGCTCGATGCGGTTCACCAGGGTGT
CGCCCTCGAACTTCACCTCGGCGCGGGTCTTGTAGTTGCCGTCGTCCTTGAAGAAGATGGTGCGCTCCTG
GACGTAGCCTTCGGGCATGGCGGACTTGAAGAAGTCGTGCTGCTTCATGTGGTCGGGGTAGCGGCTGAAG
CACTGCACGCCGTAGCTCAGGGTGGTCACGAGGGTGGGCCAGGGCACGGGCAGCTTGCCGGTGGTGCAGA
TGAACTTCAGGGTCAGCTTGCCGTAGGTGGCATCGCCCTCGCCCTCGCCGGACACGCTGAACTTGTGGCC
GTTTACGTCGCCGTCCAGCTCGACCAGGATGGGCACCACCCCGGTGAACAGCTCCTCGCCCTTGCT
