>Addgene plasmid #16815 | XE240 Fz1-ER-GFP | addgene partial sequence | sequence record 52560 | CMV_F
AGTGAACCGTCAGATCGCCTGGAGACGCCATCCACGCTGTTTTGACCTCCATAGAAGACACCGGGACCGA
TCCAGCCTCCGGGGGATCTTGGTGGCGTGAAACTCCCGCACCTCTTCGGCCAGCGAATTCAGGGTCCTGT
GGACAGCTCACCTAGCTGCAATGGCTACAGGCTCCCGGACGTCCCTGCTCCTGGCTTTTGGCCTGCTCTG
CCTGCCCTGGCTTCAAGAGGGCAGTGCCTCTAGAGGAGTGCAGGTGGAGACTATCTCCCCAGGAGACGGG
CGCACCTTCCCCAAGCGCGGCCAGACCTGCGTGGTGCACTACACCGGGATGCTTGAAGATGGAAAGAAAA
TGGATTCCTCCCGGGACAGAAACAAGCCCTTTAAGTTTATGCTAGGCAAGCAGGAGGTGATCCGAGGCTG
GGAAGAAGGGGTTGCCCAGATGAGTGTGGGTCAGAGAGCCAAACTGACTATATCTCCAGATTATGCCTAT
GGTGCCACTGGGCACCCAGGCATCATCCCACCACATGCCACTCTCGTCTTCGATGTGGAGCTTCTAAAAC
TGGAAACTAGAGGAGTGCAGGTGGAGACTATCTCCCCAGGAGACGGGCGCACCTTCCCCAAGCGCGGCCA
GACCTGCGTGGTGCACTACACCGGGATGCTTGAAGATGGAAAGAAAATGGATTCCTCCCGGGACAGAAAC
AAGCCCTTTAAGTTTATGCTAGGCAAGCAGGAGGTGATCCGAGGCTGGGAAGAAGGGGTTGCCCAGATGA
GTGTGGGTCAGAGAGCCAAACTGACTATATCTCCAGATTATGCCTATGGTGCCACTGGGCACCCA
