>Addgene plasmid #16815 | XE240 Fz1-ER-GFP | addgene partial sequence | sequence record 55277 | EGFP-N 5'-CGTCGCCGTCCAGCTCGACCAG-3'
TGGTGGCGACCGGTGGATCCCGGGCCCGCGGTACCGCAAGCTTGATATCCTGCAGACGCGTGAGAATTCT
CGAGAGCTCCAGATCTGAGTCCGGTAGCGCTAGCCCAAGCTTAGCGCCTCCTGGGCCTGAAGAGCCGACG
GTAGTCTCCCCTTGTTTGCTGTTGGTAAGCCTCGTGTAGAACTTCCTCCAGGAATTCAGTGTCTTGCCGG
ACCAGATCCAGAAGCCTGATGTGATGCCCACAATTAGCGTCATGAGATACTTGATCATGAAGACTGTAAA
GTCGGGGCTCATGGGTGGGTGTGGTGGGACGCCTCCACCTCCTTGGAGGTGAGGGCAAGGGATGGCATAA
CTCTTGCAGCTCTGGGCCACCCAGCTGCGCTCCCACTGGTCCCGAAAGGCCTGCTCATAGAAGTAGCAGG
CGATGACGATGGTGGCCGGCACGGTGTAGAGCACACTGAAGACTCCGATGCGCACCATGAGCTTTTCCAG
TTTCTCTGTCTTGGTGCCGTCATGCTTCATGATGGTGCGGATGCGGAAGAGCGACACGAAACCAGCCAGC
AGGAAAGAGGTGCCGATGAACAGATAGACGAAGAGCGGCGCCAGCACAAAGCCCCGCAGAGCATCCACGT
TATTGAGCCCCACAAAACACACTCCACTCAGTACGTCGCCATCCACTTGGCCCAGCGCCAGGATGGTTAT
AGTTTTAATGGCTGGTACAGCCCAGGCGGCTAGGTGAAAATATTGTGAGTTGGCCTCGATGGCTTCGTGG
CCCCACTTCATGCCGGCTGCCAGGAACCAGGTGA
