[The description below was written by a language model from this plasmid's Addgene catalogue record.]
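Description:
XE240 Fz1-ER-GFP is an expression plasmid built on the pCS2+ backbone (about 4.1 kb without insert), catalogued as a Xenopus expression vector. It is maintained as a high-copy plasmid in E. coli under ampicillin selection. The record states that expression of the insert is driven by a CMV promoter. An SP6 primer is listed for sequencing from the 5′ side of the insert, consistent with the SP6 site that pCS2+ vectors carry upstream of the cloning region. That site is generally used for in vitro synthesis of mRNA for embryo injection, although the record does not describe this use. No feature table is provided, so the exact insert size, junctions and remaining backbone elements are not documented here.

The payload is a three-part fusion protein: an FKBP domain carrying the F36M mutation at the amino terminus, rat Frizzled 1 in the middle, and GFP at the carboxy terminus as a fluorescent tag. According to the depositor, the expressed fusion enters the endoplasmic reticulum and stays trapped there. Because Frizzled receptors associate in homo- and heteromeric complexes, the retained protein also holds endogenous Frizzleds in the ER and so behaves as a dominant-negative receptor. Adding a proprietary small-molecule ligand that binds the FKBP domain relieves the retention, allowing proteolytic processing and delivery of Frizzled 1 to the plasma membrane. The construct therefore offers drug-regulated control over Frizzled localisation, with GFP allowing its position to be followed. It was used in work on Frizzled oligomerisation and on ER trapping by a disease-associated mutant Frizzled 4.
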