Addgene plasmid #16815: XE240 Fz1-ER-GFP
Depositing lab: Randall Moon. Publication: Mutant Frizzled 4 associated with vitreoretinopathy traps wild-type Frizzled in the endoplasmic reticulum by oligomerization. Kaykas A, Yang-Snyder J, Héroux M, Shah KV, Bouvier M, Moon RT. Nat Cell Biol. 2004 Jan . 6(1):52-8. 10.1038/ncb1081 PubMed 14688793.
Backbone
  Vector backbone: pCS2+
  Backbone size w/o insert (bp): 4095
  Vector type: Xenopus Expression
Growth in bacteria
  Bacterial resistance: Ampicillin, 100 μg/mL
  Growth temperature: 37°C
  Growth strain: DH5alpha
  Copy number: High Copy
Gene/Insert
  Gene/Insert name: Fz1-ER-GFP (alt name: Fz1)
  Species: R. norvegicus (rat)
  Mutation: F36M in FKBP
  Tag / fusion protein: gfp
  Cloning method: Restriction Enzyme
  Sequencing primers: 5′ SP6
Terms and licenses: Academic/Nonprofit Terms; Industry Terms: Not Available to Industry
Depositor comments: This is a fusion protein consisting of a FKBP domain at the amino terminus of rat Frizzled 1, and GFP at the C terminus. The expression of the protein is under the control of a CMV promoter. Once expressed the fusion protein enters the endoplasmic reticulum, where it remains trapped (and acts as a dominant negative Frizzled by trapping endogenous Frizzleds) unless one adds proprietary Ariad small molecule reagents that bind to and unfold the FKBP domain, allowing proteolysis and then processing and membrane targeting of the Frizzled 1. Note that the Frizzleds interact in a homo and heteromeric manner. Reference: A. Kaykas et al., 2004, Nature Cell Biology vol. 6, pp. 52-58.
How to cite: XE240 Fz1-ER-GFP was a gift from Randall Moon (Addgene plasmid # 16815 ; http://n2t.net/addgene:16815 ; RRID:Addgene_16815)
